Addgene plasmid #101084: pDR FLIP43 GPS1
Purpose: GA biosensor expression plasmid
Depositing lab: Wolf Frommer & Alexander Jones. Depositing organization: Carnegie Institution for Science. Publication: In vivo gibberellin gradients visualized in rapidly elongating tissues. Rizza A, Walia A, Lanquar V, Frommer WB, Jones AM. Nat Plants. 2017 Oct 2. doi: 10.1038/s41477-017-0021-9. PubMed 28970478.
Backbone
  Vector backbone: pDR FLIP43
  Backbone manufacturer: PMID: 24737862
  Vector type: Yeast Expression
  Selectable markers: URA3
Growth in bacteria
  Bacterial resistance: Ampicillin, 100 μg/mL
  Growth temperature: 37°C
  Growth strain: DH5alpha
  Copy number: High Copy
Gene/Insert
  Gene/Insert name: GPS1
  Species: A. thaliana (mustard weed), Synthetic
  Insert size (bp): 2907
  Promoter: pPMA1
  Tag / fusion protein: 6HIS (N terminal on insert); cMyc (C terminal on insert)
  Cloning method: Gateway Cloning
Terms and licenses: Academic/Nonprofit Terms; Industry Terms: Not Available to Industry
How to cite: pDR FLIP43 GPS1 was a gift from Wolf Frommer & Alexander Jones (Addgene plasmid # 101084 ; http://n2t.net/addgene:101084 ; RRID:Addgene_101084)
