[The description below was written by a language model from this plasmid's Addgene catalogue record and pLannotate feature annotations shown in this document.]
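Description:
pDR FLIP43 GPS1 is a 9.3 kb yeast episomal expression plasmid carrying a genetically encoded gibberellin (GA) biosensor, GPS1, in the pDR FLIP43 backbone. It is an E. coli–yeast shuttle vector. A high-copy ColE1/pUC-type origin and the β-lactamase gene allow propagation under ampicillin selection in bacteria, while the 2μ origin and the URA3 auxotrophic marker (counterselectable with 5-FOA) maintain it at multiple copies in ura3 Saccharomyces cerevisiae. The two sequence records, one from the depositor and one from repository sequencing, are the same length. They carry the same features in the same order and differ only in where numbering starts.

The catalogue lists the promoter as pPMA1, the yeast plasma membrane H+-ATPase promoter. It is not annotated by name, but the yeast genomic fragments detected upstream of the open reading frame (BRP1, YG007) probably correspond to this region. The ADH1 terminator lies downstream. The sensor reading frame begins with a leader containing a His tag, the T7 gene 10 leader and an Xpress epitope. This is followed by a YPet-like yellow fluorescent protein, a fragment of the Arabidopsis DELLA protein GAI, the GA receptor GID1C, a Gateway attB2 scar and a Cerulean-like cyan fluorescent protein. The catalogue also records a C-terminal cMyc tag, which the feature tables do not annotate. Because GA promotes binding of GID1 to DELLA proteins, hormone binding is expected to change the conformation of the fusion. This would change energy transfer between the cyan donor and yellow acceptor and give a ratiometric FRET readout. The sensing domains were inserted between the backbone's fluorescent proteins by Gateway cloning. The stated purpose is simply GA biosensor expression, here in a yeast host.
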