Features (pLannotate 1.2.2; 30 found; start..end, strand, type, name):
     32..48      -  promoter       ARG4 promoter (fragment): S. cerevisiae ARG4
    153..236     +  CDS            YG007_YEAST: Protein predicted: Swiss-Prot protein existence level 4. From Saccharomyces cerevisiae (strain ATCC 204508 / S288c) (Baker's yeast).
    465..487     +  RBS            RBS: efficient ribosome binding site from bacteriophage T7 gene 10 (Olins and Rangwala, 1989)
    507..527     +  CDS            capTEV™ (fragment): composite tag for in vivo biotinylation, TEV protease cleavage, and 6xHis tagging
    528..560     +  CDS            T7 tag (gene 10 leader): leader peptide from bacteriophage T7 gene 10 promotes efficient translation in E. coli
    564..587     +  CDS            Xpress™ tag: Xpress™ epitope tag, including an enterokinase recognition and cleavage site
    603..1316    +  CDS            YPet: YPet is a basic (constitutively fluorescent) yellow fluorescent protein published in 2005, derived from Aequorea victoria. It has moderate acid sensitivity.
   1323..1568    +  CDS            GAI (fragment): GAI_ARATH - Also known as RGA2 From Arabidopsis thaliana (Mouse-ear cress).
   1587..2618    +  CDS            GID1C: GID1C_ARATH - Also known as CXE19, GID1L3. Experimental evidence at protein level: Swiss-Prot protein existence level 1. Functions as soluble gibberellin (GA) receptor. GA is an essential hormone that regulates growth and development in plants. Binds with high affinity the biologically active gibberellin GA4, but has no affinity for the biologically inactive GAs. In response to GA, interacts with specific DELLA proteins, known as repressors of GA- induced growth, and targets them for degradation via proteasome. Seems to be required for GA signaling that controls root growth, seed germination a
   2620..2644    -  protein_bind   attB2: mutant version of attB; recombination site for the Gateway® BP reaction BP Clonase™
   2658..3371    +  CDS            Cerulean: Cerulean is a basic (constitutively fluorescent) cyan fluorescent protein published in 2004, derived from Aequorea victoria. It has low acid sensitivity.
   3408..3472    +  misc_feature   MCS (fragment): pBluescript multiple cloning site
   3481..3499    -  promoter       T7 promoter: promoter for bacteriophage T7 RNA polymerase
   3500..3643    +  CDS            ADH1 (fragment): ADH1_YEAST - Also known as ADC1. Experimental evidence at protein level: Swiss-Prot protein existence level 1. This isozyme preferentially catalyzes the conversion of primary unbranched alcohols to their corresponding aldehydes. Also shows activity toward secondary alcohols. From Saccharomyces cerevisiae (strain ATCC 204508 / S288c) (Baker's yeast).
   3647..3834    +  terminator     ADH1 terminator: S. cerevisiae ADH1; transcription terminator for the S. cerevisiae alcohol dehydrogenase 1 (ADH1) gene
   3842..3999    +  CDS            lacZα (fragment): LacZα fragment of β-galactosidase; lacZ fragment
   4005..4056    -  misc_feature   bom (fragment): basis of mobility region from pBR322
   4061..4144    +  CDS            RAF1 (fragment): RAF_YEAST - Experimental evidence at transcript level: Swiss-Prot protein existence level 2. Antagonizes transcriptional repression of recombinase FLP by REP1-REP2. May play a role in plasmid partitioning. From Saccharomyces cerevisiae (strain ATCC 204508 / S288c) (Baker's yeast).
   4298..5644    -  rep_origin     2μ ori: yeast 2μ plasmid origin of replication
   5649..5665    -  promoter       tet promoter (fragment): E. coli promoter for tetracycline efflux protein gene
   5755..6558    -  CDS            URA3: orotidine-5'-phosphate decarboxylase, required for uracil biosynthesis; S. cerevisiae URA3; yeast auxotrophic marker, counterselectable with 5-fluoroorotic acid (5-FOA)
   6559..6774    -  promoter       URA3 promoter: S. cerevisiae URA3
   6885..6989    +  promoter       AmpR promoter: bla
   6990..7850    +  CDS            AmpR: β-lactamase; bla; confers resistance to ampicillin, carbenicillin, and related antibiotics
   8021..8609    +  rep_origin     ori: high-copy-number ColE1/pMB1/pBR322/pUC origin of replication
   8792..8884    +  CDS            lacI (fragment): lac repressor; lacI; The lac repressor binds to the lac operator to inhibit transcription in E. coli. This inhibition can be relieved by adding lactose or isopropyl-β-D-thiogalactopyranoside (IPTG).
   8897..8918    +  protein_bind   CAP binding site: CAP binding activates transcription in the presence of cAMP. E. coli catabolite activator protein
   8933..8963    +  promoter       lac promoter: promoter for the E. coli lac operon
   8971..8987    +  protein_bind   lac operator: The lac repressor binds to the lac operator to inhibit transcription in E. coli. This inhibition can be relieved by adding lactose or isopropyl-β-D-thiogalactopyranoside (IPTG). lac repressor encoded by lacI
   9025..9279    -  CDS            BRP1 (fragment): BRP1_YEAST - Protein predicted: Swiss-Prot protein existence level 4. From Saccharomyces cerevisiae (strain ATCC 204508 / S288c) (Baker's yeast).
>Addgene plasmid #101084 | pDR FLIP43 GPS1 | depositor full sequence | sequence record 190524 | Full Sequence
GTAGAACTATGAGCTTTTTTTGTTTCTGTTTTCCTTTTTTTTTTTTTTACCTCTGTGGAAATTGTTACTC
TCACACTCTTTAGTTCGTTTGTTTGTTTTGTTTATTCCAATTATGACCGGTGACGAAACGTGGTCGATGG
TGGGTACCGCTTATGCTCCCCTCCATTAGTTTCGATTATATAAAAAGGCCAAATATTGTATTATTTTCAA
ATGTCCTATCATTATCGTCTAACATCTAATTTCTCTTAAATTTTTTCTCTTTCTTTCCTATAACACCAAT
AGTGAAAATCTTTTTTTCTTCTATATCTACAAAAACTTTTTTTTTCTATCAACCTCGTTGATAAATTTTT
TCTTTAACAATCGTTAATAATTAATTAATTGGAAAATAACCATTTTTTCTCTCTTTTATACACACATTCA
AAAGAAAGAAAAAAAATATACCCCAGCCTCGATCTAGAAATAATTTTGTTTAACTTTAAGAAGGAGATAT
ACATATGCGGGGTTCTCATCATCATCATCATCATGGTATGGCTAGCATGACTGGTGGACAGCAAATGGGT
CGGGATCTGTACGACGATGACGATAAGGATCCGGGCCTCGAGGTTTCTAAAGGTGAAGAATTGTTTACGG
GCGTCGTCCCGATCCTCGTGGAACTCGACGGGGATGTTAACGGGCATAAGTTTTCGGTCAGCGGGGAAGG
GGAGGGGGACGCGACGTATGGGAAGCTCACTCTCAAGCTGATCTGTACGACGGGGAAACTCCCGGTCCCG
TGGCCGACGCTGGTCACGACGCTGGGATACGGGCTCCAATGCTTTGCGAGGTATCCGGACCACATGAAAC
AGCATGACTTTTTCAAATCGGCGATGCCGGAGGGATACGTGCAGGAACGGACGATCTTTTTCAAAGACGA
TGGGAACTATAAGACGCGGGCGGAAGTCAAGTTTGAAGGGGACACGCTCGTCAACCGGATCGAACTCAAG
GGGATTGACTTCAAAGAGGATGGGAACATACTCGGCCATAAGCTCGAATACAATTACAACTCGCATAACG
TATACATCACCGCGGATAAGCAAAAGAACGGGATCAAAGCCAATTTCAAAATCCGGCATAACATAGAGGA
TGGGGGGGTCCAACTGGCGGATCACTATCAGCAAAACACGCCGATAGGGGATGGGCCGGTCCTCCTCCCG
GATAACCATTACCTCTCGTACCAAAGCGCGCTCTTCAAGGACCCGAATGAGAAACGGGACCACATGGTTC
TCCTGGAGTTCCTCACGGCGGCGGGCATAGGTACCGATATCACAAGTTTGTACAAAAAAGCAGGCTTCGA
TGAGCTTCTAGCTGTTCTTGGTTACAAGGTTAGGTCATCCGAAATGGCTGATGTTGCTCAGAAACTCGAG
CAGCTTGAAGTTATGATGTCTAATGTTCAAGAAGACGATCTTTCTCAACTCGCTACTGAGACTGTTCACT
ATAATCCGGCGGAGCTTTACACGTGGCTTGATTCTATGCTCACCGACCTTAATCCTCCGTCGTCTAACGC
CGAGTACGATGCAAGTGGCGCGCCTGGGGCCGGCCGAAGTTCTGGAATGGCTGGAAGTGAAGAAGTTAAT
CTTATTGAGAGCAAGACAGTGGTTCCTCTCAATACATGGGTTCTAATATCCAACTTTAAGCTAGCTTACA
ATCTCCTGCGTCGCCCTGACGGAACTTTTAACCGTCATCTCGCAGAGTTTCTAGACCGGAAAGTCCCTGC
AAATGCCAACCCTGTTAATGGGGTCTTCTCTTTTGATGTGATCATCGATCGCCAAACTAATTTGCTTAGC
AGAGTTTACAGACCAGCTGATGCTGGCACTTCACCAAGTATTACTGATCTACAGAATCCTGTTGATGGTG
AAATAGTGCCTGTTATTGTCTTCTTTCATGGTGGAAGCTTTGCACATTCTTCTGCAAACAGTGCTATTTA
TGATACTCTTTGTCGTAGGCTTGTTGGTTTGTGTGGTGCTGTTGTTGTCTCTGTGAATTATCGTCGTGCA
CCAGAGAATCGATACCCTTGTGCTTATGATGATGGATGGGCTGTTTTGAAATGGGTCAACTCGAGTTCTT
GGCTTAGAAGCAAGAAAGACTCAAAGGTTCGTATTTTCTTGGCGGGTGATAGCTCTGGGGGTAACATTGT
GCATAATGTCGCGGTAAGAGCGGTTGAGTCAAGGATCGATGTTTTGGGGAACATTTTGCTTAACCCTATG
TTTGGAGGGACCGAAAGAACGGAATCTGAGAAACGTTTGGATGGGAAGTACTTTGTTACGGTTAGAGACC
GAGATTGGTATTGGAGAGCGTTTCTTCCTGAGGGTGAAGACAGAGAGCATCCAGCGTGTAGCCCGTTTGG
CCCGAGAAGCAAGAGTCTAGAAGGGTTGAGTTTCCCCAAGAGTCTTGTCGTTGTAGCGGGTTTAGATTTG
ATTCAAGATTGGCAATTGAAGTACGCGGAAGGGCTCAAGAAAGCGGGTCAAGAGGTGAAGCTTCTTTACT
TGGAGCAAGCCACTATTGGCTTCTACTTATTGCCTAACAACAATCACTTCCATACCGTTATGGATGAGAT
AGCTGCATTTGTAAACGCAGAATGCCAACACCCAGCTTTCTTGTACAAAGTGGTGATATCGACTAGTGTG
AGCAAGGGCGAGGAGCTGTTCACCGGGGTGGTGCCCATCCTGGTCGAGCTGGACGGCGACGTAAACGGCC
ACAAGTTCAGCGTGTCCGGCGAGGGCGAGGGCGATGCCACCTACGGCAAGCTGACCCTGAAGTTCATCTG
CACCACCGGTAAGCTGCCCGTGCCCTGGCCCACCCTCGTGACCACCCTGACCTGGGGCGTGCAGTGCTTC
GCCCGCTACCCCGACCACATGAAGCAGCACGACTTCTTCAAGTCCGCCATGCCCGAAGGCTACGTCCAGG
AGCGCACCATCTTCTTCAAGGACGACGGCAACTACAAGACCCGCGCCGAGGTGAAGTTCGAGGGCGACAC
CCTGGTGAACCGCATCGAGCTGAAGGGCATCGACTTCAAGGAGGACGGCAACATCCTGGGGCACAAGCTG
GAGTACAACGCCATCAGCGACAACGTCTATATCACCGCCGACAAGCAGAAGAACGGCATCAAGGCCAACT
TCAAGATCCGCCACAACATCGAGGACGGCAGCGTGCAGCTCGCCGACCACTACCAGCAGAACACCCCCAT
CGGCGACGGCCCCGTGCTGCTGCCCGACAACCACTACCTGAGCACCCAGTCCGCCCTGTTCAAAGACCCC
AACGAGAAGCGCGATCACATGGTCCTGCTGGAGTTCCTGACCGCCGCCGGGATCACTCTCGGCATGGACG
AGCTGTACAAGGAACAAAAATTGATAAGTGAGGAAGATTTATAAGGGCCGGGCTGCAGGAATTCGATATC
AAGCTTATCGATACCGTCGACCTCGAGGGGGGGCCCGGTACCCAATTCGCCCTATAGTGAGTCGTATTAC
GCGCGGATCCAGCTTTGGACTTCTTCGCCAGAGGTTTGGTCAAGTCTCCAATCAAGGTTGTCGGCTTGTC
TACCTTGCCAGAAATTTACGAAAAGATGGAAAAGGGTCAAATCGTTGGTAGATACGTTGTTGACACTTCT
AAATAAGCGAATTTCTTATGATTTATGATTTTTATTATTAAATAAGTTATAAAAAAAATAAGTGTATACA
AATTTTAAAGTGACTCTTAGGTTTTAAAACGARAATTCTTATTCTTGAGTAACTCTTTCCTGTAGGTCAG
GTTGCTTTCTCAGGTATAGCATGAGGTCGCTCTTATTGACCACACCTCTACCGGCATGCCAATTCACTGG
CCGTCGTTTTACAACGTCGTGACTGGGAAAACCCTGGCGTTACCCAACTTAATCGCCTTGCAGCACATCC
CCCTTTCGCCAGCTGGCGTAATAGCGAAGAGGCCCGCACCGATCGCCCTTCCCAACAGTTGCGCAGCCTG
AATGGCGAATGGCGCCTGATGCGGTATTTTCTCCTTACGCATCTGTGCGGTATTTCACACCGCATAATCG
GATCGTACTTGTTACCCATCATTGAATTTTGAACATCCGAACCTGGGAGTTTTCCCTGAAACAGATAGTA
TATTTGAACCTGTATAATAATATATAGTCTAGCGCTTTACGGAAGACAATGTATGTATTTCGGTTCCTGG
AGAAACTATTGCATCTATTGCATAGGTAATCTTGCACGTCGCATCCCCGGTTCATTTTCTGCGTTTCCAT
CTTGCACTTCAATAGCATATCTTTGTTAACGAAGCATCTGTGCTTCATTTTGTAGAACAAAAATGCAACG
CGAGAGCGCTAATTTTTCAAACAAAGAATCTGAGCTGCATTTTTACAGAACAGAAATGCAACGCGAAAGC
GCTATTTTACCAACGAAGAATCTGTGCTTCATTTTTGTAAAACAAAAATGCAACGCGAGAGCGCTAATTT
TTCAAACAAAGAATCTGAGCTGCATTTTTACAGAACAGAAATGCAACGCGAGAGCGCTATTTTACCAACA
AAGAATCTATACTTCTTTTTTGTTCTACAAAAATGCATCCCGAGAGCGCTATTTTTCTAACAAAGCATCT
TAGATTACTTTTTTTCTCCTTTGTGCGCTCTATAATGCAGTCTCTTGATAACTTTTTGCACTGTAGGTCC
GTTAAGGTTAGAAGAAGGCTACTTTGGTGTCTATTTTCTCTTCCATAAAAAAAGCCTGACTCCACTTCCC
GCGTTTACTGATTACTAGCGAAGCTGCGGGTGCATTTTTTCAAGATAAAGGCATCCCCGATTATATTCTA
TACCGATGTGGATTGCGCATACTTTGTGAACAGAAAGTGATAGCGTTGATGATTCTTCATTGGTCAGAAA
ATTATGAACGGTTTCTTCTATTTTGTCTCTATATACTACGTATAGGAAATGTTTACATTTTCGTATTGTT
TTCGATTCACTCTATGAATAGTTCTTACTACAATTTTTTTGTCTAAAGAGTAATACTAGAGATAAACATA
AAAAATGTAGAGGTCGAGTTTAGATGCAAGTTCAAGGAGCGAAAGGTGGATGGGTAGGTTATATAGGGAT
ATAGCACAGAGATATATAGCAAAGAGATACTTTTGAGCAATGTTTGTGGAAGCGGTATTCGCAATATTTT
AGTAGCTCGTTACAGTCCGGTGCGTTTTTGGTTTTTTGAAAGTGCGTCTTCAGAGCGCTTTTGGTTTTCA
AAAGCGCTCTGAAGTTCCTATACTTTCTAGCTAGAGAATAGGAACTTCGGAATAGGAACTTCAAAGCGTT
TCCGAAAACGAGCGCTTCCGAAAATGCAACGCGAGCTGCGCACATACAGCTCACTGTTCACGTCGCACCT
ATATCTGCGTGTTGCCTGTATATATATATACATGAGAAGAACGGCATAGTGCGTGTTTATGCTTAAATGC
GTACTTATATGCGTCTATTTATGTAGGATGAAAGGTAGTCTAGTACCTCCTGTGATATTATCCCATTCCA
TGCGGGGTATCGTATGCTTCCTTCAGCACTACCCTTTAGCTGTTCTATATGCTGCCACTCCTCAATTGGA
TTAGTCTCATCCTTCAATGCTATCATTTCCTTTGATATTGGATCGATCCGATGATAAGCTGTCAAACATG
AGAATTGGGTAATAACTGATATAATTAAATTGAAGCTCTAATTTGTGAGTTTAGTATACATGCATTTACT
TATAATACAGTTTTTTAGTTTTGCTGGCCGCATCTTCTCAAATATGCTTCCCAGCCTGCTTTTCTGTAAC
GTTCACCCTCTACCTTAGCATCCCTTCCCTTTGCAAATAGTCCTCTTCCAACAATAATAATGTCAGATCC
TGTAGAGACCACATCATCCACGGTTCTATACTGTTGACCCAATGCGTCTCCCTTGTCATCTAAACCCACA
CCGGGTGTCATAATCAACCAATCGTAACCTTCATCTCTTCCACCCATGTCTCTTTGAGCAATAAAGCCGA
TAACAAAATCTTTGTCGCTCTTCGCAATGTCAACAGTACCCTTAGTATATTCTCCAGTAGATAGGGAGCC
CTTGCATGACAATTCTGCTAACATCAAAAGGCCTCTAGGTTCCTTTGTTACTTCTTCTGCCGCCTGCTTC
AAACCGCTAACAATACCTGGGCCCACCACACCGTGTGCATTCGTAATGTCTGCCCATTCTGCTATTCTGT
ATACACCCGCAGAGTACTGCAATTTGACTGTATTACCAATGTCAGCAAATTTTCTGTCTTCGAAGAGTAA
AAAATTGTACTTGGCGGATAATGCCTTTAGCGGCTTAACTGTGCCCTCCATGGAAAAATCAGTCAAGATA
TCCACATGTGTTTTTAGTAAACAAATTTTGGGACCTAATGCTTCAACTAACTCCAGTAATTCCTTGGTGG
TACGAACATCCAATGAAGCACACAAGTTTGTTTGCTTTTCGTGCATGATATTAAATAGCTTGGCAGCAAC
AGGACTAGGATGAGTAGCAGCACGTTCCTTATATGTAGCTTTCGACATGATTTATCTTCGTTTCCTGCAT
GTTTTTGTTCTGTGCAGTTGGGTTAAGAATACTGGGCAATTTCATGTTTCTTCAACACTACATATGCGTA
TATATACCAATCTAAGTCTGTGCTCCTTCCTTCGTTCTTCCTTCTGTTCGGAGATTACCGAATCAAAAAA
ATTTCAAGGAAACCGAAATCAAAAAAAAGAATAAAAAAAAAATGATGAATTGAAAAGCTAATTCTTGAAG
ACGAAAGGGCCTCGTGATACGCCTATTTTTATAGGTTAATGTCATGATAATAATGGTTTCTTAGACGTCA
GGTGGCACTTTTCGGGGAAATGTGCGCGGAACCCCTATTTGTTTATTTTTCTAAATACATTCAAATATGT
ATCCGCTCATGAGACAATAACCCTGATAAATGCTTCAATAATATTGAAAAAGGAAGAGTATGAGTATTCA
ACATTTCCGTGTCGCCCTTATTCCCTTTTTTGCGGCATTTTGCCTTCCTGTTTTTGCTCACCCAGAAACG
CTGGTGAAAGTAAAAGATGCTGAAGATCAGTTGGGTGCACGAGTGGGTTACATCGAACTGGATCTCAACA
GCGGTAAGATCCTTGAGAGTTTTCGCCCCGAAGAACGTTTTCCAATGATGAGCACTTTTAAAGTTCTGCT
ATGTGGCGCGGTATTATCCCGTATTGACGCCGGGCAAGAGCAACTCGGTCGCCGCATACACTATTCTCAG
AATGACTTGGTTGAGTACTCACCAGTCACAGAAAAGCATCTTACGGATGGCATGACAGTAAGAGAATTAT
GCAGTGCTGCCATAACCATGAGTGATAACACTGCGGCCAACTTACTTCTGACAACGATCGGAGGACCGAA
GGAGCTAACCGCTTTTTTGCACAACATGGGGGATCATGTAACTCGCCTTGATCGTTGGGAACCGGAGCTG
AATGAAGCCATACCAAACGACGAGCGTGACACCACGATGCCTGTAGCAATGGCAACAACGTTGCGCAAAC
TATTAACTGGCGAACTACTTACTCTAGCTTCCCGGCAACAATTAATAGACTGGATGGAGGCGGATAAAGT
TGCAGGACCACTTCTGCGCTCGGCCCTTCCGGCTGGCTGGTTTATTGCTGATAAATCTGGAGCCGGTGAG
CGTGGGTCTCGCGGTATCATTGCAGCACTGGGGCCAGATGGTAAGCCCTCCCGTATCGTAGTTATCTACA
CGACGGGGAGTCAGGCAACTATGGATGAACGAAATAGACAGATCGCTGAGATAGGTGCCTCACTGATTAA
GCATTGGTAACTGTCAGACCAAGTTTACTCATATATACTTTAGATTGATTTAAAACTTCATTTTTAATTT
AAAAGGATCTAGGTGAAGATCCTTTTTGATAATCTCATGACCAAAATCCCTTAACGTGAGTTTTCGTTCC
ACTGAGCGTCAGACCCCGTAGAAAAGATCAAAGGATCTTCTTGAGATCCTTTTTTTCTGCGCGTAATCTG
CTGCTTGCAAACAAAAAAACCACCGCTACCAGCGGTGGTTTGTTTGCCGGATCAAGAGCTACCAACTCTT
TTTCCGAAGGTAACTGGCTTCAGCAGAGCGCAGATACCAAATACTGTTCTTCTAGTGTAGCCGTAGTTAG
GCCACCACTTCAAGAACTCTGTAGCACCGCCTACATACCTCGCTCTGCTAATCCTGTTACCAGTGGCTGC
TGCCAGTGGCGATAAGTCGTGTCTTACCGGGTTGGACTCAAGACGATAGTTACCGGATAAGGCGCAGCGG
TCGGGCTGAACGGGGGGTTCGTGCACACAGCCCAGCTTGGAGCGAACGACCTACACCGAACTGAGATACC
TACAGCGTGAGCTATGAGAAAGCGCCACGCTTCCCGAAGGGAGAAAGGCGGACAGGTATCCGGTAAGCGG
CAGGGTCGGAACAGGAGAGCGCACGAGGGAGCTTCCAGGGGGAAACGCCTGGTATCTTTATAGTCCTGTC
GGGTTTCGCCACCTCTGACTTGAGCGTCGATTTTTGTGATGCTCGTCAGGGGGGCGGAGCCTATGGAAAA
ACGCCAGCAACGCGGCCTTTTTACGGTTCCTGGCCTTTTGCTGGCCTTTTGCTCACATGTTCTTTCCTGC
GTTATCCCCTGATTCTGTGGATAACCGTATTACCGCCTTTGAGTGAGCTGATACCGCTCGCCGCAGCCGA
ACGACCGAGCGCAGCGAGTCAGTGAGCGAGGAAGCGGAAGAGCGCCCAATACGCAAACCGCCTCTCCCCG
CGCGTTGGCCGATTCATTAATGCAGCTGGCACGACAGGTTTCCCGACTGGAAAGCGGGCAGTGAGCGCAA
CGCAATTAATGTGAGTTAGCTCACTCATTAGGCACCCCAGGCTTTACACTTTATGCTTCCGGCTCGTATG
TTGTGTGGAATTGTGAGCGGATAACAATTTCACACAGGAAACAGCTATGACCATGATTACGCCAAGCTTC
CTGAAACGGAGAAACATAAACAGGCATTGCTGGGATCACCCATACATCACTCTGTTTTGCCTGACCTTTT
CCGGTAATTTGAAAACAAACCCGGTCTCGAAGCGGAGATCCGGCGATAATTACCGCAGAAATAAACCCAT
ACACGAGACGTAGAACCAGCCGCACATGGCCGGAGAAACTCCTGCGAGAATTTCGTAAACTCGCGCGCAT
TGCATCTGTATTTCCTAATGCGGCACTTCCAGGCCTCGATCGAGACCGTTTATCCATTGCTTTTTTGTTG
TCTTTTTCCCTCGTTCACAGAAAGTCTGAAGAAGCTATA
