Features (pLannotate 1.2.2; 30 found; start..end, strand, type, name):
    660..724     +  misc_feature   MCS (fragment): pBluescript multiple cloning site
    733..751     -  promoter       T7 promoter: promoter for bacteriophage T7 RNA polymerase
    752..895     +  CDS            ADH1 (fragment): ADH1_YEAST - Also known as ADC1. Experimental evidence at protein level: Swiss-Prot protein existence level 1. This isozyme preferentially catalyzes the conversion of primary unbranched alcohols to their corresponding aldehydes. Also shows activity toward secondary alcohols. From Saccharomyces cerevisiae (strain ATCC 204508 / S288c) (Baker's yeast).
    899..1086    +  terminator     ADH1 terminator: S. cerevisiae ADH1; transcription terminator for the S. cerevisiae alcohol dehydrogenase 1 (ADH1) gene
   1094..1251    +  CDS            lacZα (fragment): LacZα fragment of β-galactosidase; lacZ fragment
   1257..1308    -  misc_feature   bom (fragment): basis of mobility region from pBR322
   1313..1396    +  CDS            RAF1 (fragment): RAF_YEAST - Experimental evidence at transcript level: Swiss-Prot protein existence level 2. Antagonizes transcriptional repression of recombinase FLP by REP1-REP2. May play a role in plasmid partitioning. From Saccharomyces cerevisiae (strain ATCC 204508 / S288c) (Baker's yeast).
   1550..2896    -  rep_origin     2μ ori: yeast 2μ plasmid origin of replication
   2901..2917    -  promoter       tet promoter (fragment): E. coli promoter for tetracycline efflux protein gene
   3007..3810    -  CDS            URA3: orotidine-5'-phosphate decarboxylase, required for uracil biosynthesis; S. cerevisiae URA3; yeast auxotrophic marker, counterselectable with 5-fluoroorotic acid (5-FOA)
   3811..4026    -  promoter       URA3 promoter: S. cerevisiae URA3
   4137..4241    +  promoter       AmpR promoter: bla
   4242..5102    +  CDS            AmpR: β-lactamase; bla; confers resistance to ampicillin, carbenicillin, and related antibiotics
   5273..5861    +  rep_origin     ori: high-copy-number ColE1/pMB1/pBR322/pUC origin of replication
   6044..6136    +  CDS            lacI (fragment): lac repressor; lacI; The lac repressor binds to the lac operator to inhibit transcription in E. coli. This inhibition can be relieved by adding lactose or isopropyl-β-D-thiogalactopyranoside (IPTG).
   6149..6170    +  protein_bind   CAP binding site: CAP binding activates transcription in the presence of cAMP. E. coli catabolite activator protein
   6185..6215    +  promoter       lac promoter: promoter for the E. coli lac operon
   6223..6239    +  protein_bind   lac operator: The lac repressor binds to the lac operator to inhibit transcription in E. coli. This inhibition can be relieved by adding lactose or isopropyl-β-D-thiogalactopyranoside (IPTG). lac repressor encoded by lacI
   6277..6531    -  CDS            BRP1 (fragment): BRP1_YEAST - Protein predicted: Swiss-Prot protein existence level 4. From Saccharomyces cerevisiae (strain ATCC 204508 / S288c) (Baker's yeast).
   6633..6649    -  promoter       ARG4 promoter (fragment): S. cerevisiae ARG4
   6754..6837    +  CDS            YG007_YEAST: Protein predicted: Swiss-Prot protein existence level 4. From Saccharomyces cerevisiae (strain ATCC 204508 / S288c) (Baker's yeast).
   7066..7088    +  RBS            RBS: efficient ribosome binding site from bacteriophage T7 gene 10 (Olins and Rangwala, 1989)
   7108..7128    +  CDS            capTEV™ (fragment): composite tag for in vivo biotinylation, TEV protease cleavage, and 6xHis tagging
   7129..7161    +  CDS            T7 tag (gene 10 leader): leader peptide from bacteriophage T7 gene 10 promotes efficient translation in E. coli
   7165..7188    +  CDS            Xpress™ tag: Xpress™ epitope tag, including an enterokinase recognition and cleavage site
   7204..7917    +  CDS            YPet: YPet is a basic (constitutively fluorescent) yellow fluorescent protein published in 2005, derived from Aequorea victoria. It has moderate acid sensitivity.
   7924..8169    +  CDS            GAI (fragment): GAI_ARATH - Also known as RGA2 From Arabidopsis thaliana (Mouse-ear cress).
   8188..9219    +  CDS            GID1C: GID1C_ARATH - Also known as CXE19, GID1L3. Experimental evidence at protein level: Swiss-Prot protein existence level 1. Functions as soluble gibberellin (GA) receptor. GA is an essential hormone that regulates growth and development in plants. Binds with high affinity the biologically active gibberellin GA4, but has no affinity for the biologically inactive GAs. In response to GA, interacts with specific DELLA proteins, known as repressors of GA- induced growth, and targets them for degradation via proteasome. Seems to be required for GA signaling that controls root growth, seed germination a
   9221..9245    -  protein_bind   attB2: mutant version of attB; recombination site for the Gateway® BP reaction BP Clonase™
   9259..623     +  CDS            Cerulean (across the origin): Cerulean is a basic (constitutively fluorescent) cyan fluorescent protein published in 2004, derived from Aequorea victoria. It has low acid sensitivity.
>Addgene plasmid #101084 | pDR FLIP43 GPS1 | addgene full sequence | sequence record 194538 | Addgene NGS Result
GCGAGGGCGAGGGCGATGCCACCTACGGCAAGCTGACCCTGAAGTTCATCTGCACCACCGGTAAGCTGCC
CGTGCCCTGGCCCACCCTCGTGACCACCCTGACCTGGGGCGTGCAGTGCTTCGCCCGCTACCCCGACCAC
ATGAAGCAGCACGACTTCTTCAAGTCCGCCATGCCCGAAGGCTACGTCCAGGAGCGCACCATCTTCTTCA
AGGACGACGGCAACTACAAGACCCGCGCCGAGGTGAAGTTCGAGGGCGACACCCTGGTGAACCGCATCGA
GCTGAAGGGCATCGACTTCAAGGAGGACGGCAACATCCTGGGGCACAAGCTGGAGTACAACGCCATCAGC
GACAACGTCTATATCACCGCCGACAAGCAGAAGAACGGCATCAAGGCCAACTTCAAGATCCGCCACAACA
TCGAGGACGGCAGCGTGCAGCTCGCCGACCACTACCAGCAGAACACCCCCATCGGCGACGGCCCCGTGCT
GCTGCCCGACAACCACTACCTGAGCACCCAGTCCGCCCTGTTCAAAGACCCCAACGAGAAGCGCGATCAC
ATGGTCCTGCTGGAGTTCCTGACCGCCGCCGGGATCACTCTCGGCATGGACGAGCTGTACAAGGAACAAA
AATTGATAAGTGAGGAAGATTTATAAGGGCCGGGCTGCAGGAATTCGATATCAAGCTTATCGATACCGTC
GACCTCGAGGGGGGGCCCGGTACCCAATTCGCCCTATAGTGAGTCGTATTACGCGCGGATCCAGCTTTGG
ACTTCTTCGCCAGAGGTTTGGTCAAGTCTCCAATCAAGGTTGTCGGCTTGTCTACCTTGCCAGAAATTTA
CGAAAAGATGGAAAAGGGTCAAATCGTTGGTAGATACGTTGTTGACACTTCTAAATAAGCGAATTTCTTA
TGATTTATGATTTTTATTATTAAATAAGTTATAAAAAAAATAAGTGTATACAAATTTTAAAGTGACTCTT
AGGTTTTAAAACGAAAATTCTTATTCTTGAGTAACTCTTTCCTGTAGGTCAGGTTGCTTTCTCAGGTATA
GCATGAGGTCGCTCTTATTGACCACACCTCTACCGGCATGCCAATTCACTGGCCGTCGTTTTACAACGTC
GTGACTGGGAAAACCCTGGCGTTACCCAACTTAATCGCCTTGCAGCACATCCCCCTTTCGCCAGCTGGCG
TAATAGCGAAGAGGCCCGCACCGATCGCCCTTCCCAACAGTTGCGCAGCCTGAATGGCGAATGGCGCCTG
ATGCGGTATTTTCTCCTTACGCATCTGTGCGGTATTTCACACCGCATAATCGGATCGTACTTGTTACCCA
TCATTGAATTTTGAACATCCGAACCTGGGAGTTTTCCCTGAAACAGATAGTATATTTGAACCTGTATAAT
AATATATAGTCTAGCGCTTTACGGAAGACAATGTATGTATTTCGGTTCCTGGAGAAACTATTGCATCTAT
TGCATAGGTAATCTTGCACGTCGCATCCCCGGTTCATTTTCTGCGTTTCCATCTTGCACTTCAATAGCAT
ATCTTTGTTAACGAAGCATCTGTGCTTCATTTTGTAGAACAAAAATGCAACGCGAGAGCGCTAATTTTTC
AAACAAAGAATCTGAGCTGCATTTTTACAGAACAGAAATGCAACGCGAAAGCGCTATTTTACCAACGAAG
AATCTGTGCTTCATTTTTGTAAAACAAAAATGCAACGCGAGAGCGCTAATTTTTCAAACAAAGAATCTGA
GCTGCATTTTTACAGAACAGAAATGCAACGCGAGAGCGCTATTTTACCAACAAAGAATCTATACTTCTTT
TTTGTTCTACAAAAATGCATCCCGAGAGCGCTATTTTTCTAACAAAGCATCTTAGATTACTTTTTTTCTC
CTTTGTGCGCTCTATAATGCAGTCTCTTGATAACTTTTTGCACTGTAGGTCCGTTAAGGTTAGAAGAAGG
CTACTTTGGTGTCTATTTTCTCTTCCATAAAAAAAGCCTGACTCCACTTCCCGCGTTTACTGATTACTAG
CGAAGCTGCGGGTGCATTTTTTCAAGATAAAGGCATCCCCGATTATATTCTATACCGATGTGGATTGCGC
ATACTTTGTGAACAGAAAGTGATAGCGTTGATGATTCTTCATTGGTCAGAAAATTATGAACGGTTTCTTC
TATTTTGTCTCTATATACTACGTATAGGAAATGTTTACATTTTCGTATTGTTTTCGATTCACTCTATGAA
TAGTTCTTACTACAATTTTTTTGTCTAAAGAGTAATACTAGAGATAAACATAAAAAATGTAGAGGTCGAG
TTTAGATGCAAGTTCAAGGAGCGAAAGGTGGATGGGTAGGTTATATAGGGATATAGCACAGAGATATATA
GCAAAGAGATACTTTTGAGCAATGTTTGTGGAAGCGGTATTCGCAATATTTTAGTAGCTCGTTACAGTCC
GGTGCGTTTTTGGTTTTTTGAAAGTGCGTCTTCAGAGCGCTTTTGGTTTTCAAAAGCGCTCTGAAGTTCC
TATACTTTCTAGCTAGAGAATAGGAACTTCGGAATAGGAACTTCAAAGCGTTTCCGAAAACGAGCGCTTC
CGAAAATGCAACGCGAGCTGCGCACATACAGCTCACTGTTCACGTCGCACCTATATCTGCGTGTTGCCTG
TATATATATATACATGAGAAGAACGGCATAGTGCGTGTTTATGCTTAAATGCGTACTTATATGCGTCTAT
TTATGTAGGATGAAAGGTAGTCTAGTACCTCCTGTGATATTATCCCATTCCATGCGGGGTATCGTATGCT
TCCTTCAGCACTACCCTTTAGCTGTTCTATATGCTGCCACTCCTCAATTGGATTAGTCTCATCCTTCAAT
GCTATCATTTCCTTTGATATTGGATCGATCCGATGATAAGCTGTCAAACATGAGAATTGGGTAATAACTG
ATATAATTAAATTGAAGCTCTAATTTGTGAGTTTAGTATACATGCATTTACTTATAATACAGTTTTTTAG
TTTTGCTGGCCGCATCTTCTCAAATATGCTTCCCAGCCTGCTTTTCTGTAACGTTCACCCTCTACCTTAG
CATCCCTTCCCTTTGCAAATAGTCCTCTTCCAACAATAATAATGTCAGATCCTGTAGAGACCACATCATC
CACGGTTCTATACTGTTGACCCAATGCGTCTCCCTTGTCATCTAAACCCACACCGGGTGTCATAATCAAC
CAATCGTAACCTTCATCTCTTCCACCCATGTCTCTTTGAGCAATAAAGCCGATAACAAAATCTTTGTCGC
TCTTCGCAATGTCAACAGTACCCTTAGTATATTCTCCAGTAGATAGGGAGCCCTTGCATGACAATTCTGC
TAACATCAAAAGGCCTCTAGGTTCCTTTGTTACTTCTTCTGCCGCCTGCTTCAAACCGCTAACAATACCT
GGGCCCACCACACCGTGTGCATTCGTAATGTCTGCCCATTCTGCTATTCTGTATACACCCGCAGAGTACT
GCAATTTGACTGTATTACCAATGTCAGCAAATTTTCTGTCTTCGAAGAGTAAAAAATTGTACTTGGCGGA
TAATGCCTTTAGCGGCTTAACTGTGCCCTCCATGGAAAAATCAGTCAAGATATCCACATGTGTTTTTAGT
AAACAAATTTTGGGACCTAATGCTTCAACTAACTCCAGTAATTCCTTGGTGGTACGAACATCCAATGAAG
CACACAAGTTTGTTTGCTTTTCGTGCATGATATTAAATAGCTTGGCAGCAACAGGACTAGGATGAGTAGC
AGCACGTTCCTTATATGTAGCTTTCGACATGATTTATCTTCGTTTCCTGCATGTTTTTGTTCTGTGCAGT
TGGGTTAAGAATACTGGGCAATTTCATGTTTCTTCAACACTACATATGCGTATATATACCAATCTAAGTC
TGTGCTCCTTCCTTCGTTCTTCCTTCTGTTCGGAGATTACCGAATCAAAAAAATTTCAAGGAAACCGAAA
TCAAAAAAAAGAATAAAAAAAAAATGATGAATTGAAAAGCTAATTCTTGAAGACGAAAGGGCCTCGTGAT
ACGCCTATTTTTATAGGTTAATGTCATGATAATAATGGTTTCTTAGACGTCAGGTGGCACTTTTCGGGGA
AATGTGCGCGGAACCCCTATTTGTTTATTTTTCTAAATACATTCAAATATGTATCCGCTCATGAGACAAT
AACCCTGATAAATGCTTCAATAATATTGAAAAAGGAAGAGTATGAGTATTCAACATTTCCGTGTCGCCCT
TATTCCCTTTTTTGCGGCATTTTGCCTTCCTGTTTTTGCTCACCCAGAAACGCTGGTGAAAGTAAAAGAT
GCTGAAGATCAGTTGGGTGCACGAGTGGGTTACATCGAACTGGATCTCAACAGCGGTAAGATCCTTGAGA
GTTTTCGCCCCGAAGAACGTTTTCCAATGATGAGCACTTTTAAAGTTCTGCTATGTGGCGCGGTATTATC
CCGTATTGACGCCGGGCAAGAGCAACTCGGTCGCCGCATACACTATTCTCAGAATGACTTGGTTGAGTAC
TCACCAGTCACAGAAAAGCATCTTACGGATGGCATGACAGTAAGAGAATTATGCAGTGCTGCCATAACCA
TGAGTGATAACACTGCGGCCAACTTACTTCTGACAACGATCGGAGGACCGAAGGAGCTAACCGCTTTTTT
GCACAACATGGGGGATCATGTAACTCGCCTTGATCGTTGGGAACCGGAGCTGAATGAAGCCATACCAAAC
GACGAGCGTGACACCACGATGCCTGTAGCAATGGCAACAACGTTGCGCAAACTATTAACTGGCGAACTAC
TTACTCTAGCTTCCCGGCAACAATTAATAGACTGGATGGAGGCGGATAAAGTTGCAGGACCACTTCTGCG
CTCGGCCCTTCCGGCTGGCTGGTTTATTGCTGATAAATCTGGAGCCGGTGAGCGTGGGTCTCGCGGTATC
ATTGCAGCACTGGGGCCAGATGGTAAGCCCTCCCGTATCGTAGTTATCTACACGACGGGGAGTCAGGCAA
CTATGGATGAACGAAATAGACAGATCGCTGAGATAGGTGCCTCACTGATTAAGCATTGGTAACTGTCAGA
CCAAGTTTACTCATATATACTTTAGATTGATTTAAAACTTCATTTTTAATTTAAAAGGATCTAGGTGAAG
ATCCTTTTTGATAATCTCATGACCAAAATCCCTTAACGTGAGTTTTCGTTCCACTGAGCGTCAGACCCCG
TAGAAAAGATCAAAGGATCTTCTTGAGATCCTTTTTTTCTGCGCGTAATCTGCTGCTTGCAAACAAAAAA
ACCACCGCTACCAGCGGTGGTTTGTTTGCCGGATCAAGAGCTACCAACTCTTTTTCCGAAGGTAACTGGC
TTCAGCAGAGCGCAGATACCAAATACTGTTCTTCTAGTGTAGCCGTAGTTAGGCCACCACTTCAAGAACT
CTGTAGCACCGCCTACATACCTCGCTCTGCTAATCCTGTTACCAGTGGCTGCTGCCAGTGGCGATAAGTC
GTGTCTTACCGGGTTGGACTCAAGACGATAGTTACCGGATAAGGCGCAGCGGTCGGGCTGAACGGGGGGT
TCGTGCACACAGCCCAGCTTGGAGCGAACGACCTACACCGAACTGAGATACCTACAGCGTGAGCTATGAG
AAAGCGCCACGCTTCCCGAAGGGAGAAAGGCGGACAGGTATCCGGTAAGCGGCAGGGTCGGAACAGGAGA
GCGCACGAGGGAGCTTCCAGGGGGAAACGCCTGGTATCTTTATAGTCCTGTCGGGTTTCGCCACCTCTGA
CTTGAGCGTCGATTTTTGTGATGCTCGTCAGGGGGGCGGAGCCTATGGAAAAACGCCAGCAACGCGGCCT
TTTTACGGTTCCTGGCCTTTTGCTGGCCTTTTGCTCACATGTTCTTTCCTGCGTTATCCCCTGATTCTGT
GGATAACCGTATTACCGCCTTTGAGTGAGCTGATACCGCTCGCCGCAGCCGAACGACCGAGCGCAGCGAG
TCAGTGAGCGAGGAAGCGGAAGAGCGCCCAATACGCAAACCGCCTCTCCCCGCGCGTTGGCCGATTCATT
AATGCAGCTGGCACGACAGGTTTCCCGACTGGAAAGCGGGCAGTGAGCGCAACGCAATTAATGTGAGTTA
GCTCACTCATTAGGCACCCCAGGCTTTACACTTTATGCTTCCGGCTCGTATGTTGTGTGGAATTGTGAGC
GGATAACAATTTCACACAGGAAACAGCTATGACCATGATTACGCCAAGCTTCCTGAAACGGAGAAACATA
AACAGGCATTGCTGGGATCACCCATACATCACTCTGTTTTGCCTGACCTTTTCCGGTAATTTGAAAACAA
ACCCGGTCTCGAAGCGGAGATCCGGCGATAATTACCGCAGAAATAAACCCATACACGAGACGTAGAACCA
GCCGCACATGGCCGGAGAAACTCCTGCGAGAATTTCGTAAACTCGCGCGCATTGCATCTGTATTTCCTAA
TGCGGCACTTCCAGGCCTCGATCGAGACCGTTTATCCATTGCTTTTTTGTTGTCTTTTTCCCTCGTTCAC
AGAAAGTCTGAAGAAGCTATAGTAGAACTATGAGCTTTTTTTGTTTCTGTTTTCCTTTTTTTTTTTTTTA
CCTCTGTGGAAATTGTTACTCTCACACTCTTTAGTTCGTTTGTTTGTTTTGTTTATTCCAATTATGACCG
GTGACGAAACGTGGTCGATGGTGGGTACCGCTTATGCTCCCCTCCATTAGTTTCGATTATATAAAAAGGC
CAAATATTGTATTATTTTCAAATGTCCTATCATTATCGTCTAACATCTAATTTCTCTTAAATTTTTTCTC
TTTCTTTCCTATAACACCAATAGTGAAAATCTTTTTTTCTTCTATATCTACAAAAACTTTTTTTTTCTAT
CAACCTCGTTGATAAATTTTTTCTTTAACAATCGTTAATAATTAATTAATTGGAAAATAACCATTTTTTC
TCTCTTTTATACACACATTCAAAAGAAAGAAAAAAAATATACCCCAGCCTCGATCTAGAAATAATTTTGT
TTAACTTTAAGAAGGAGATATACATATGCGGGGTTCTCATCATCATCATCATCATGGTATGGCTAGCATG
ACTGGTGGACAGCAAATGGGTCGGGATCTGTACGACGATGACGATAAGGATCCGGGCCTCGAGGTTTCTA
AAGGTGAAGAATTGTTTACGGGCGTCGTCCCGATCCTCGTGGAACTCGACGGGGATGTTAACGGGCATAA
GTTTTCGGTCAGCGGGGAAGGGGAGGGGGACGCGACGTATGGGAAGCTCACTCTCAAGCTGATCTGTACG
ACGGGGAAACTCCCGGTCCCGTGGCCGACGCTGGTCACGACGCTGGGATACGGGCTCCAATGCTTTGCGA
GGTATCCGGACCACATGAAACAGCATGACTTTTTCAAATCGGCGATGCCGGAGGGATACGTGCAGGAACG
GACGATCTTTTTCAAAGACGATGGGAACTATAAGACGCGGGCGGAAGTCAAGTTTGAAGGGGACACGCTC
GTCAACCGGATCGAACTCAAGGGGATTGACTTCAAAGAGGATGGGAACATACTCGGCCATAAGCTCGAAT
ACAATTACAACTCGCATAACGTATACATCACCGCGGATAAGCAAAAGAACGGGATCAAAGCCAATTTCAA
AATCCGGCATAACATAGAGGATGGGGGGGTCCAACTGGCGGATCACTATCAGCAAAACACGCCGATAGGG
GATGGGCCGGTCCTCCTCCCGGATAACCATTACCTCTCGTACCAAAGCGCGCTCTTCAAGGACCCGAATG
AGAAACGGGACCACATGGTTCTCCTGGAGTTCCTCACGGCGGCGGGCATAGGTACCGATATCACAAGTTT
GTACAAAAAAGCAGGCTTCGATGAGCTTCTAGCTGTTCTTGGTTACAAGGTTAGGTCATCCGAAATGGCT
GATGTTGCTCAGAAACTCGAGCAGCTTGAAGTTATGATGTCTAATGTTCAAGAAGACGATCTTTCTCAAC
TCGCTACTGAGACTGTTCACTATAATCCGGCGGAGCTTTACACGTGGCTTGATTCTATGCTCACCGACCT
TAATCCTCCGTCGTCTAACGCCGAGTACGATGCAAGTGGCGCGCCTGGGGCCGGCCGAAGTTCTGGAATG
GCTGGAAGTGAAGAAGTTAATCTTATTGAGAGCAAGACAGTGGTTCCTCTCAATACATGGGTTCTAATAT
CCAACTTTAAGCTAGCTTACAATCTCCTGCGTCGCCCTGACGGAACTTTTAACCGTCATCTCGCAGAGTT
TCTAGACCGGAAAGTCCCTGCAAATGCCAACCCTGTTAATGGGGTCTTCTCTTTTGATGTGATCATCGAT
CGCCAAACTAATTTGCTTAGCAGAGTTTACAGACCAGCTGATGCTGGCACTTCACCAAGTATTACTGATC
TACAGAATCCTGTTGATGGTGAAATAGTGCCTGTTATTGTCTTCTTTCATGGTGGAAGCTTTGCACATTC
TTCTGCAAACAGTGCTATTTATGATACTCTTTGTCGTAGGCTTGTTGGTTTGTGTGGTGCTGTTGTTGTC
TCTGTGAATTATCGTCGTGCACCAGAGAATCGATACCCTTGTGCTTATGATGATGGATGGGCTGTTTTGA
AATGGGTCAACTCGAGTTCTTGGCTTAGAAGCAAGAAAGACTCAAAGGTTCGTATTTTCTTGGCGGGTGA
TAGCTCTGGGGGTAACATTGTGCATAATGTCGCGGTAAGAGCGGTTGAGTCAAGGATCGATGTTTTGGGG
AACATTTTGCTTAACCCTATGTTTGGAGGGACCGAAAGAACGGAATCTGAGAAACGTTTGGATGGGAAGT
ACTTTGTTACGGTTAGAGACCGAGATTGGTATTGGAGAGCGTTTCTTCCTGAGGGTGAAGACAGAGAGCA
TCCAGCGTGTAGCCCGTTTGGCCCGAGAAGCAAGAGTCTAGAAGGGTTGAGTTTCCCCAAGAGTCTTGTC
GTTGTAGCGGGTTTAGATTTGATTCAAGATTGGCAATTGAAGTACGCGGAAGGGCTCAAGAAAGCGGGTC
AAGAGGTGAAGCTTCTTTACTTGGAGCAAGCCACTATTGGCTTCTACTTATTGCCTAACAACAATCACTT
CCATACCGTTATGGATGAGATAGCTGCATTTGTAAACGCAGAATGCCAACACCCAGCTTTCTTGTACAAA
GTGGTGATATCGACTAGTGTGAGCAAGGGCGAGGAGCTGTTCACCGGGGTGGTGCCCATCCTGGTCGAGC
TGGACGGCGACGTAAACGGCCACAAGTTCAGCGTGTCCG
